>Addgene plasmid #214907 | SHIP2-WT | addgene full sequence | sequence record 426103 | Addgene NGS Result
AACAAAATATTAACGCTTACAATTTCCATTCGCCATTCAGGCTGCGCAACTGTTGGGAAGGGCGATCGGT
GCGGGCCTCTTCGCTATTACGCCAGCTGGCGAAAGGGGGATGTGCTGCAAGGCGATTAAGTTGGGTAACG
CCAGGGTTTTCCCAGTCACGACGTTGTAAAACGACGGCCAGTGCCAAGCTGATCTATACATTGAATCAAT
ATTGGCAATTAGCCATATTAGTCATTGGTTATATAGCATAAATCAATATTGGCTATTGGCCATTGCATAC
GTTGTATCTATATCATAATATGTACATTTATATTGGCTCATGTCCAATATGACCGCCATGTTGACATTGA
TTATTGACTAGTTATTAATAGTAATCAATTACGGGGTCATTAGTTCATAGCCCATATATGGAGTTCCGCG
TTACATAACTTACGGTAAATGGCCCGCCTGGCTGACCGCCCAACGACCCCCGCCCATTGACGTCAATAAT
GACGTATGTTCCCATAGTAACGCCAATAGGGACTTTCCATTGACGTCAATGGGTGGAGTATTTACGGTAA
ACTGCCCACTTGGCAGTACATCAAGTGTATCATATGCCAAGTCCGCCCCCTATTGACGTCAATGACGGTA
AATGGCCCGCCTGGCATTATGCCCAGTACATGACCTTACGGGACTTTCCTACTTGGCAGTACATCTACGT
ATTAGTCATCGCTATTACCATGGTGATGCGGTTTTGGCAGTACACCAATGGGCGTGGATAGCGGTTTGAC
TCACGGGGATTTCCAAGTCTCCACCCCATTGACGTCAATGGGAGTTTGTTTTGGCACCAAAATCAACGGG
ACTTTCCAAAATGTCGTAATAACCCCGCCCCGTTGACGCAAATGGGCGGTAGGCGTGTACGGTGGGAGGT
CTATATAAGCAGAGCTCGTTTAGTGAACCGTCAGAATTTTGTAATACGACTCACTATAGGGCGGCCGGGA
ATTCGTCGACTGGATCCGGTACCGAGGAGATCTGCCGCCGCGATCGCCATGGCCTCGGCCTGCGGGGCGC
CGGGCCCGGGGGGCGCCCTGGGCAGCCAGGCCCCCTCCTGGTACCACCGCGACCTGAGCCGGGCGGCCGC
GGAGGAGCTGCTGGCCCGGGCGGGCCGCGATGGCAGCTTCCTGGTCCGAGACAGCGAGAGCGTGGCGGGG
GCCTTCGCGCTCTGCGTCCTGTATCAGAAGCATGTGCACACGTATCGCATTCTGCCTGATGGAGAAGATT
TCTTGGCTGTGCAGACCTCGCAGGGTGTGCCTGTGCGCCGCTTCCAGACCCTGGGTGAGCTCATCGGCCT
GTACGCCCAGCCCAACCAGGGCCTTGTGTGCGCCCTGCTTCTTCCTGTAGAGGGTGAGCGAGAGCCGGAC
CCACCGGATGACCGGGATGCCTCAGATGGGGAGGATGAGAAGCCCCCGCTGCCCCCGCGCTCTGGCTCCA
CCAGCATTTCTGCCCCCACTGGGCCCAGCAGTCCCCTGCCAGCTCCTGAGACTCCCACAGCTCCAGCTGC
TGAGAGTGCTCCCAATGGGCTGAGCACCGTCTCGCACGACTACCTGAAAGGCAGCTATGGGCTGGACCTG
GAAGCTGTGAGGGGTGGAGCCAGCCACCTGCCCCACCTCACCCGTACCCTCGCTACCTCATGCCGGAGGC
TGCACAGTGAGGTGGACAAGGTCCTGTCAGGCCTGGAGATCCTGTCCAAGGTGTTTGACCAGCAGAGCTC
GCCCATGGTGACCCGCCTTTTGCAGCAGCAGAACCTGCCACAGACAGGGGAGCAGGAACTAGAGAGCCTG
GTGCTGAAGCTGTCAGTGCTAAAGGACTTCCTGTCAGGCATCCAGAAGAAGGCCCTGAAGGCCCTACAGG
ACATGAGCTCCACAGCACCCCCAGCTCCGCAGCCATCCACACGTAAGGCCAAGACCATCCCCGTGCAGGC
CTTTGAGGTGAAGCTAGATGTGACCCTGGGTGACCTGACCAAGATTGGGAAGTCACAGAAGTTCACGCTG
AGCGTGGATGTGGAGGGTGGGCGGCTGGTGCTGCTGCGGAGACAGCGGGACTCCCAGGAGGACTGGACCA
CCTTCACGCACGACCGCATCCGCCAGCTCATTAAGTCCCAGCGTGTCCAGAACAAGCTGGGTGTTGTGTT
TGAGAAGGAGAAGGACCGGACTCAGCGCAAGGACTTCATCTTTGTCAGTGCCCGGAAGCGGGAGGCCTTC
TGCCAGCTGTTGCAGCTCATGAAGAACAAGCACTCCAAGCAGGACGAGCCCGACATGATCTCAGTCTTCA
TAGGCACCTGGAACATGGGAAGTGTACCACCTCCAAAAAACGTGACATCCTGGTTCACATCGAAGGGTCT
GGGGAAGACCCTGGACGAGGTCACAGTGACCATACCCCATGACATCTATGTCTTTGGGACCCAGGAGAAC
TCAGTGGGCGACCGCGAGTGGCTGGACCTACTGCGCGGGGGCCTCAAGGAGCTTACGGATCTGGATTACC
GCCCGATTGCCATGCAATCACTGTGGAATATCAAGGTGGCAGTGCTGGTCAAGCCAGAGCACGAGAACCG
TATCAGCCATGTCAGTACGTCCAGTGTGAAGACTGGCATCGCCAACACCCTGGGGAACAAGGGGGCTGTG
GGCGTCTCCTTCATGTTTAATGGCACCTCATTTGGCTTTGTGAATTGTCACCTCACCTCGGGAAATGAGA
AGACGGCTCGGAGGAACCAAAACTACTTGGACATCCTGCGGCTGCTCTCGCTGGGCGACCGGCAGCTCAA
TGCCTTTGACATCTCTCTGCGTTTCACACACCTCTTCTGGTTTGGGGACCTCAACTACCGCCTGGACATG
GATATCCAGGAGATCCTGAACTACATCAGCAGGAAAGAGTTTGAGCCCCTCCTCAGGGTGGACCAGCTCA
ACCTGGAGCGGGAGAAGCACAAGGTCTTCCTTCGATTCAGTGAGGAGGAGATCTCCTTCCCACCCACCTA
CCGCTATGAGCGGGGTTCCCGGGACACATATGCCTGGCACAAGCAGAAGCCAACTGGGGTCCGGACCAAT
GTGCCCTCATGGTGTGACCGGATTCTGTGGAAATCCTACCCTGAAACTCACATCATCTGCAATTCTTATG
GTTGCACTGATGACATCGTCACCAGCGACCATTCCCCCGTGTTTGGGACATTTGAGGTTGGAGTTACCTC
CCAGTTCATCTCCAAGAAAGGGCTCTCAAAGACTTCAGACCAGGCCTACATTGAGTTTGAGAGCATCGAG
GCCATTGTGAAGACAGCCAGCCGCACCAAGTTCTTCATCGAGTTCTACTCTACCTGCCTGGAGGAATACA
AGAAGAGCTTTGAGAATGATGCCCAGAGCAGTGACAACATCAACTTCCTCAAAGTGCAGTGGTCTTCACG
CCAGCTGCCCACGCTCAAACCAATTCTGGCTGATATCGAGTACCTGCAGGACCAGCACCTCCTGCTCACA
GTCAAGTCCATGGATGGCTATGAATCCTATGGGGAGTGTGTGGTTGCACTCAAATCCATGATCGGCAGCA
CGGCCCAACAGTTCCTGACCTTCCTATCCCACCGTGGCGAGGAGACAGGCAATATCAGAGGCTCCATGAA
GGTGCGGGTGCCCACGGAGCGCCTGGGCACCCGTGAGCGGCTCTACGAGTGGATCAGCATTGATAAGGAT
GAGGCAGGAGCAAAGAGCAAAGCCCCCTCTGTGTCCCGAGGGAGCCAGGAGCCCAGGTCAGGGAGCCGCA
AGCCAGCCTTCACAGAGGCCTCCTGCCCGCTCTCCAGGTTATTTGAAGAACCAGAGAAACCGCCACCAAC
GGGGAGGCCCCCAGCCCCACCCCGAGCAGCTCCCCGGGAGGAGCCCTTGACCCCCAGGTTGAAGCCAGAG
GGAGCTCCTGAACCAGAAGGGGTGGCGGCCCCCCCACCCAAGAACAGCTTCAATAACCCTGCCTACTACG
TCCTTGAAGGGGTCCCGCACCAGCTGCTGCCCCCGGAGCCACCCTCGCCTGCCAGGGCCCCTGTCCCATC
TGCCACCAAGAACAAAGTGGCCATTACAGTGCCTGCTCCACAGCTTGGGCACCACCGGCACCCTCGTGTG
GGAGAGGGGAGTTCTTCAGATGAGGAGTCTGGAGGCACACTGCCCCCTCCAGACTTTCCACCTCCACCAC
TGCCGGACTCAGCCATCTTCCTGCCCCCCAGCCTGGATCCTTTACCAGGGCCAGTGGTCCGGGGCCGTGG
TGGGGCTGAGGCCCGTGGCCCACCACCTCCCAAGGCCCATCCAAGGCCTCCACTGCCCCCAGGCCCCTCA
CCAGCCAGCACTTTCCTGGGGGAAGTGGCCAGTGGGGATGACCGGTCCTGCTCGGTGCTGCAGATGGCCA
AGACGCTGAGCGAGGTGGACTATGCCCCTGCTGGGCCTGCACGCTCAGCGCTCCTCCCAGGCCCCCTGGA
GCTGCAGCCCCCCCGGGGACTGCCCTCGGACTATGGCCGGCCCCTCAGCTTCCCTCCACCCCGCATCCGG
GAGAGCATCCAGGAAGACCTGGCAGAGGAGGCTCCGTGCCTGCAGGGCGGGCGGGCCAGCGGGCTGGGCG
AGGCAGGCATGAGTGCCTGGCTGCGGGCCATCGGCTTGGAGCGCTATGAGGAGGGCCTGGTGCATAATGG
CTGGGACGACCTGGAGTTTCTCAGTGACATCACCGAGGAGGACTTGGAGGAGGCTGGGGTGCAGGACCCG
GCTCACAAGCGCCTCCTTCTGGACACCCTGCAGCTCAGCAAGACGCGTACGCGGCCGCTCGAGGGTAAGC
CTATCCCTAACCCTCTCCTCGGTCTCGATTCTACGCGTACCGGTCATCATCACCATCACCATTGAGCTAG
CGTTTAAACGGCCGGCCGCGGTCATAGCTGTTTCCTGAACAGATCCCGGGTGGCATCCCTGTGACCCCTC
CCCAGTGCCTCTCCTGGCCCTGGAAGTTGCCACTCCAGTGCCCACCAGCCTTGTCCTAATAAAATTAAGT
TGCATCATTTTGTCTGACTAGGTGTCCTTCTATAATATTATGGGGTGGAGGGGGGTGGTATGGAGCAAGG
GGCAAGTTGGGAAGACAACCTGTAGGGCCTGCGGGGTCTATTGGGAACCAAGCTGGAGTGCAGTGGCACA
ATCTTGGCTCACTGCAATCTCCGCCTCCTGGGTTCAAGCGATTCTCCTGCCTCAGCCTCCCGAGTTGTTG
GGATTCCAGGCATGCATGACCAGGCTCAGCTAATTTTTGTTTTTTTGGTAGAGACGGGGTTTCACCATAT
TGGCCAGGCTGGTCTCCAACTCCTAATCTCAGGTGATCTACCCACCTTGGCCTCCCAAATTGCTGGGATT
ACAGGCGTGAACCACTGCTCCCTTCCCTGTCCTTCTGATTTTAAAATAACTATACCAGCAGGAGGACGTC
CAGACACAGCATAGGCTACCTGGCCATGCCCAACCGGTGGGACATTTGAGTTGCTTGCTTGGCACTGTCC
TCTCATGCGTTGGGTCCACTCAGTAGATGCCTGTTGAATTGGGTACGCGGCCAGCGGCGAGCGGTATCAG
CTCACTCAAAGGCGGTAATACGGTTATCCACAGAATCAGGGGATAACGCAGGAAAGAACATGTGAGCAAA
AGGCCAGCAAAAGGCCAGGAACCGTAAAAAGGCCGCGTTGCTGGCGTTTTTCCATAGGCTCCGCCCCCCT
GACGAGCATCACAAAAATCGACGCTCAAGTCAGAGGTGGCGAAACCCGACAGGACTATAAAGATACCAGG
CGTTTCCCCCTGGAAGCTCCCTCGTGCGCTCTCCTGTTCCGACCCTGCCGCTTACCGGATACCTGTCCGC
CTTTCTCCCTTCGGGAAGCGTGGCGCTTTCTCATAGCTCACGCTGTAGGTATCTCAGTTCGGTGTAGGTC
GTTCGCTCCAAGCTGGGCTGTGTGCACGAACCCCCCGTTCAGCCCGACCGCTGCGCCTTATCCGGTAACT
ATCGTCTTGAGTCCAACCCGGTAAGACACGACTTATCGCCACTGGCAGCAGCCACTGGTAACAGGATTAG
CAGAGCGAGGTATGTAGGCGGTGCTACAGAGTTCTTGAAGTGGTGGCCTAACTACGGCTACACTAGAAGA
ACAGTATTTGGTATCTGCGCTCTGCTGAAGCCAGTTACCTTCGGAAAAAGAGTTGGTAGCTCTTGATCCG
GCAAACAAACCACCGCTGGTAGCGGTGGTTTTTTTGTTTGCAAGCAGCAGATTACGCGCAGAAAAAAAGG
ATCTCAAGAAGATCCTTTGATCTTTTCTACGGGGTCTGACGCTCAGTGGAACGAAAACTCACGTTAAGGG
ATTTTGGTCATGAGATTATCAAAAAGGATCTTCACCTAGATCCTTTTAAATTAAAAATGAAGTTTTAAAT
CAATCTAAAGTATATATGAGTAACCTGAGGCTATGGCAGGGCCTGCCGCCCCGACGTTGGCTGCGAGCCC
TGGGCCTTCACCCGAACTTGGGGGGTGGGGTGGGGAAAAGGAAGAAACGCGGGCGTATTGGCCCCAATGG
GGTCTCGGTGGGGTATCGACAGAGTGCCAGCCCTGGGACCGAACCCCGCGTTTATGAACAAACGACCCAA
CACCGTGCGTTTTATTCTGTCTTTTTATTGCCGTCATAGCGCGGGTTCCTTCCGGTATTGTCTCCTTCCG
TGTTTCAGTTAGCCTCCCCCTAGGGTGGGCGAAGAACTCCAGCATGAGATCCCCGCGCTGGAGGATCATC
CAGCCGGCGTCCCGGAAAACGATTCCGAAGCCCAACCTTTCATAGAAGGCGGCGGTGGAATCGAAATCTC
GTGATGGCAGGTTGGGCGTCGCTTGGTCGGTCATTTCGAACCCCAGAGTCCCGCTCAGAAGAACTCGTCA
AGAAGGCGATAGAAGGCGATGCGCTGCGAATCGGGAGCGGCGATACCGTAAAGCACGAGGAAGCGGTCAG
CCCATTCGCCGCCAAGCTCTTCAGCAATATCACGGGTAGCCAACGCTATGTCCTGATAGCGATCCGCCAC
ACCCAGCCGGCCACAGTCGATGAATCCAGAAAAGCGGCCATTTTCCACCATGATATTCGGCAAGCAGGCA
TCGCCATGGGTCACGACGAGATCCTCGCCGTCGGGCATGCTCGCCTTGAGCCTGGCGAACAGTTCGGCTG
GCGCGAGCCCCTGATGCTCTTCGTCCAGATCATCCTGATCGACAAGACCGGCTTCCATCCGAGTACGTGC
TCGCTCGATGCGATGTTTCGCTTGGTGGTCGAATGGGCAGGTAGCCGGATCAAGCGTATGCAGCCGCCGC
ATTGCATCAGCCATGATGGATACTTTCTCGGCAGGAGCAAGGTGAGATGACAGGAGATCCTGCCCCGGCA
CTTCGCCCAATAGCAGCCAGTCCCTTCCCGCTTCAGTGACAACGTCGAGCACAGCTGCGCAAGGAACGCC
CGTCGTGGCCAGCCACGATAGCCGCGCTGCCTCGTCTTGCAGTTCATTCAGGGCACCGGACAGGTCGGTC
TTGACAAAAAGAACCGGGCGCCCCTGCGCTGACAGCCGGAACACGGCGGCATCAGAGCAGCCGATTGTCT
GTTGTGCCCAGTCATAGCCGAATAGCCTCTCCACCCAAGCGGCCGGAGAACCTGCGTGCAATCCATCTTG
TTCAATCATGCGAAACGATCCTCATCCTGTCTCTTGATCGATCTTTGCAAAAGCCTAGGCCTCCAAAAAA
GCCTCCTCACTACTTCTGGAATAGCTCAGAGGCCGAGGCGGCCTCGGCCTCTGCATAAATAAAAAAAATT
AGTCAGCCATGGGGCGGAGAATGGGCGGAACTGGGCGGAGTTAGGGGCGGGATGGGCGGAGTTAGGGGCG
GGACTATGGTTGCTGACTAATTGAGATGCATGCTTTGCATACTTCTGCCTGCTGGGGAGCCTGGGGACTT
TCCACACCTGGTTGCTGACTAATTGAGATGCATGCTTTGCATACTTCTGCCTGCTGGGGAGCCTGGGGAC
TTTCCACACCCTAACTGACACACATTCCACAGCTGGTTCTTTCCGCCTCAGGACTCTTCCTTTTTCAATA
TTATTGAAGCATTTATCAGGGTTATTGTCTCATGAGCGGATACATATTTGAATGTATTTAGAAAAATAAA
CAAATAGGGGTTCCGCGCACATTTCCCCGAAAAGTGCCACCTG
[124 nt withheld, positions 8234-8357]
C
[91 nt withheld, positions 8359-8449]
A
[49 nt withheld, positions 8451-8499]
CCTTTGACGTTGGAGTCCACGTTCTTT
[37 nt withheld, positions 8527-8563]
ACCCTATCTCGGTCTATTCTTTTGATTTATAAGGGATTTTGCCGATTTCGGCCTATTGGTTAAAAAATGA
GCTGATTTAACAAAAATTTAACGCGAATTTT
Features (pLannotate 1.2.2; 16 found; start..end, strand, type, name):
      1..25      +  rep_origin     M13 ori (fragment): M13 bacteriophage origin of replication; arrow indicates direction of (+) strand synthesis
     29..183     -  CDS            lacZα (fragment): LacZα fragment of β-galactosidase; lacZ fragment
    343..722     +  enhancer       CMV enhancer: human cytomegalovirus immediate early enhancer
    724..923     +  promoter       CMV promoter: human cytomegalovirus (CMV) immediate early promoter
    952..970     +  promoter       T7 promoter: promoter for bacteriophage T7 RNA polymerase
   1029..4802    +  CDS            INPPL1: SHIP2_HUMAN - Also known as SHIP2. Experimental evidence at protein level: Swiss-Prot protein existence level 1. Phosphatidylinositol (PtdIns) phosphatase that specifically hydrolyzes the 5-phosphate of phosphatidylinositol-3,4,5-trisphosphate (PtdIns(3,4,5)P3) to produce PtdIns(3,4)P2, thereby negatively regulating the PI3K (phosphoinositide 3-kinase) pathways. Plays a central role in regulation of PI3K-dependent insulin signaling, although the precise molecular mechanisms and signaling pathways remain unclear. While overexpression reduces both insulin-stimulated MAP kinase and Akt activation
   4824..4865    +  CDS            V5 tag: epitope tag from simian virus 5
   4948..5570    +  polyA_signal   hGH poly(A) signal: human growth hormone polyadenylation signal
   5719..6307    -  rep_origin     ori: high-copy-number ColE1/pMB1/pBR322/pUC origin of replication
   6529..6545    +  polyA_signal   bGH poly(A) signal (fragment): bovine growth hormone polyadenylation signal
   6636..6683    -  polyA_signal   HSV TK poly(A) signal: herpes simplex virus thymidine kinase polyadenylation signal (Cole and Stacy, 1985)
   6742..6894    -  CDS            ble (fragment): BLE_KLEPN - Experimental evidence at protein level: Swiss-Prot protein existence level 1. Binding protein with a strong affinity to the bleomycin family of antibiotics. Binds to CL990; an antimitotic-antibiotic compound. From Klebsiella pneumoniae.
   6915..7709    -  CDS            NeoR/KanR: aminoglycoside phosphotransferase from Tn5; aph(3')-II (or nptII); confers resistance to neomycin, kanamycin, and G418 (Geneticin®)
   7744..8101    -  promoter       SV40 promoter: SV40 enhancer and early promoter
   8103..8207    -  promoter       AmpR promoter: bla
   8234..8662    +  rep_origin     f1 ori (sequence partly withheld): f1 bacteriophage origin of replication; arrow indicates direction of (+) strand synthesis
