[The description below was written by a language model from this plasmid's Addgene catalogue record and pLannotate feature annotations shown in this document.]
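Description:
SHIP2-WT is a mammalian expression plasmid built on the pCMV6-Entry-V5/His backbone that carries the full-length, wild-type human SHIP2 coding sequence (gene INPPL1). SHIP2 is an inositol 5-phosphatase that converts PtdIns(3,4,5)P3 to PtdIns(3,4)P2 and thereby dampens PI3K signalling. The open reading frame, about 3.8 kb of the 8.7 kb plasmid, sits downstream of the human cytomegalovirus immediate-early enhancer and promoter for strong constitutive transcription in mammalian cells. A T7 promoter lies between the CMV promoter and the insert and could support in vitro transcription or serve as a sequencing primer site. The insert is fused at its C terminus to a V5 epitope tag, and transcripts are terminated by the human growth hormone polyadenylation signal. The catalogue entry describes the tag as V5/His, but the feature table annotates only the V5 portion, so the His tag is not independently confirmed by the annotation.

In bacteria, the plasmid replicates from a high-copy ColE1/pUC-type origin and is selected with kanamycin. The Tn5 NeoR/KanR gene lies behind tandem AmpR (bacterial) and SV40 early (mammalian) promoters and is followed by an HSV TK polyadenylation signal. This arrangement gives kanamycin resistance in E. coli and should allow G418 selection of transfected mammalian cells. An f1 origin is also present, and short fragments of M13 ori, lacZα, ble and a bGH poly(A) signal appear to be backbone remnants. The stated purpose is expression of full-length SHIP2, and the associated work concerns SHIP2's role in ERK activation downstream of FGF receptors. The "WT" name suggests it serves as the wild-type reference in a set of SHIP2 variants.
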