Addgene plasmid #214907: SHIP2-WT
Purpose: expression of the full length variants of the SHIP2
Depositing lab: Pavel Krejčí. Depositing organization: Masaryk University. Publication: The inositol phosphatase SHIP2 enables sustained ERK activation downstream of FGF receptors by recruiting Src kinases. Fafilek B, Balek L, Bosakova MK, Varecha M, Nita A, Gregor T, Gudernova I, Krenova J, Ghosh S, Piskacek M, Jonatova L, Cernohorsky NH, Zieba JT, Kostas M, Haugsten EM, Wesche J, Erneux C, Trantirek L, Krakow D, Krejci P. Sci Signal. 2018 Sep 18;11(548):eaap8608. doi: 10.1126/scisignal.aap8608. PubMed 30228226.
Backbone
  Vector backbone: pCMV6-Entry-V5/His
  Vector type: Mammalian Expression
Growth in bacteria
  Bacterial resistance: Kanamycin, 50 μg/mL
  Growth temperature: 37°C
  Growth strain: DH5alpha
  Copy number: High Copy
Gene/Insert
  Gene/Insert name: human SHIP2 (alt name: INPPL1)
  Species: H. sapiens (human)
  Entrez Gene: INPPL1 (a.k.a. OPSMD, SHIP2)
  Promoter: CMV
  Tag / fusion protein: V5/His (C terminal on insert)
  Cloning method: Restriction Enzyme; 5′ cloning site Unknown (unknown if destroyed)
Terms and licenses: Academic/Nonprofit Terms; Industry Terms: Not Available to Industry
How to cite: SHIP2-WT was a gift from Pavel Krejčí (Addgene plasmid # 214907 ; http://n2t.net/addgene:214907 ; RRID:Addgene_214907)
